>Addgene plasmid #164426 | AAV-hRedOpsin-mCherry | addgene full sequence | sequence record 324067 | Addgene NGS Result
GCGCGTTGGCCGATTCATTAATGCAGCTGGCACGACAGGTTTCCCGACTGGAAAGCGGGCAGTGAGCGCA
ACGCAATTAATGTGAGTTAGCTCACTCATTAGGCACCCCAGGCTTTACACTTTATGCTTCCGGCTCGTAT
GTTGTGTGGAATTGTGAGCGGATAACAATTTCACACAGGAAACAGCTATGACCATGATTACGCCAGATTT
AATTAAGGCCTTAATTAGGCTGCGCGCTCGCTCGCTCACTGAGGCCGCCCGGGCAAAGCCCGGGCGTCGG
GCGACCTTTGGTCGCCCGGCCTCAGTGAGCGAGCGAGCGCGCAGAGAGGGAGTGGCCAACTCCATCACTA
GGGGTTCCTTGTAGTTAATGATTAACCCGCCATGCTACTTATCTACGTAGCCATGCTCTAGGAAGATCGG
AATTCGCCCTTAAGCTAGCCTACAGCAGCCAGGGTGAGATTATGAGGCTGAGCTGAGAATATCAAGACTG
TACCGAGTAGGGGGCCTTGGCAAGTGTGGAGAGCCCGGCAGCTGGGGCAGAGGGCGGAGTACGGTGTGCG
TTTACGGACCTCTTCAAACGAGGTAGGAAGGTCAGAAGTCAAAAAGGGAACAAATGATGTTTAACCACAC
AAAAATGAAAATCCAATGGTTGGATATCCATTCCAAATACACAAAGGCAACGGATAAGTGATCCGGGCCA
GGCACAGAAGGCCATGCACCCGTAGGATTGCACTCAGAGCTCCCAAATGCATAGGAATAGAAGGGTGGGT
GCAGGAGGCTGAGGGGTGGGGAAAGGGCATGGGTGTTTCATGAGGACAGAGCTTCCGTTTCATGCAATGA
AAAGAGTTTGGAGACGGATGGTGGTGACTGGACTATACACTTACACACGGTAGCGATGGTACACTTTGTA
TTATGTATATTTTACCACGATCTTTTTAAAGTGTCAAAGGCAAATGGCCAAATGGTTCCTTGTCCTATAG
CTGTAGCAGCCATCGGCTGTTAGTGACAAAGCCCCTGAGTCAAGATGACAGCAGCCCCCATAACTCCTAA
TCGGCTCTCCCGCGTGGAGTCATTTAGGAGTAGTCGCATTAGAGACAAGTCCAACATCTAATCTTCCACC
CTGGCCAGGGCCCCAGCTGGCAGCGAGGGTGGGAGACTCCGGGCAGAGCAGAGGGCGCTGACATTGGGGC
CCGGCCTGGCTTGGGTCCCTCTGGCCTTTCCCCAGGGGCCCTCTTTCCTTGGGGCTTTCTTGGGCCGCCA
CTGCTCCCGCTCCTCTCCCCCCATCCCACCCCCTCACCCCCTCGTTCTTCATATCCTTCTCTAGTGCTCC
CTCCACTTTCATCCACCCTTCTGCAAGAGTGTGGGACCACAAATGAGTTTTCACCTGGCCTGGGGACACA
CGTGCCCCCACAGGTGCTGAGTGACTTTCTAGGACAGTAATCTGCTTTAGGCTAAAATGGGACTTGATCT
TCTGTTAGCCCTAATCATCAATTAGCAGAGCCGGTGAAGGTGCAGAACCTACCGCCTTTCCAGGCCTCCT
CCCACCTCTGCCACCTCCACTCTCCTTCCTGGGATGTGGGGGCTGGCACACGTGTGGCCCAGGGCATTGG
TGGGATTGCACTGAGCTGGGTCATTAGCGTAATCCTGGACAAGGGCAGACAGGGCGAGCGGAGGGCCAGC
TCCGGGGCTCAGGCAAGGCTGGGGGCTTCCCCCAGACACCCCACTCCTCCTCTGCTGGACCCCCACTTCA
TAGGGCACTTCGTGTTCTCAAAGGGCTTCCAAATAGCATGGTGGCCTTGGATGCCCAGGGAAGCCTCAGA
GTTGCTTATCTCCCTCTAGACAGAAGGGGAATCTCGGTCAAGAGGGAGAGGTCGCCCTGTTCAAGGCCAC
CCAGCCAGCTCATGGCGGTAATGGGACAAGGCTGGCCAGCCATCCCACCCTCAGAAGGGACCCGGTGGGG
CAGGTGATCTCAGAGGAGGCTCACTTCTGGGTCTCACATTCTTGGATCCGGTTCCAGGCCTCGGCCCTAA
ATAGTCTCCCTGGGCTTTCAAGAGAACCACATGAGAAAGGAGGATTCGGGCTCTGAGCAGTTTCACCACC
CACCCCCCAGTCTGCAAATCCTGACCCGTGGGTCCACCTGCCCCAAAGGCGGACGCAGGACAGTAGAAGG
GAACAGAGAACACATAAACACAGAGAGGGCCACAGCGGCTCCCACAGTCACCGCCACCTTCCTGGCGGGG
ATGGGTGGGGCGTCTGAGTTTGGTTCCCAGCAAATCCCTCTGAGCCGCCCTTGCGGGCTCGCCTCAGGAG
CAGGGGAGCAAGAGGTGGGAGGAGGAGGTCTAAGTCCCAGGCCCAATTAAGAGATCAGGTAGTGTAGGGT
TTGGGAGCTTTTAAGGTGAAGAGGCCCGGGCTGATCCCACAGGCCAGTATAAAGCGCCGTGACCCTCAGG
TGATGCGCCAGGGCCGGCTGCCGTCGGGGACAGGGCTTTCCATAGCGGCCGCGCCGCCACCATGGTGAGC
AAGGGCGAGGAGGATAACATGGCCATCATCAAGGAGTTCATGCGCTTCAAGGTGCACATGGAGGGCTCCG
TGAACGGCCACGAGTTCGAGATCGAGGGCGAGGGCGAGGGCCGCCCCTACGAGGGCACCCAGACCGCCAA
GCTGAAGGTGACCAAGGGTGGCCCCCTGCCCTTCGCCTGGGACATCCTGTCCCCTCAGTTCATGTACGGC
TCCAAGGCCTACGTGAAGCACCCCGCCGACATCCCCGACTACTTGAAGCTGTCCTTCCCCGAGGGCTTCA
AGTGGGAGCGCGTGATGAACTTCGAGGACGGCGGCGTGGTGACCGTGACCCAGGACTCCTCCCTGCAGGA
CGGCGAGTTCATCTACAAGGTGAAGCTGCGCGGCACCAACTTCCCCTCCGACGGCCCCGTAATGCAGAAG
AAGACCATGGGCTGGGAGGCCTCCTCCGAGCGGATGTACCCCGAGGACGGCGCCCTGAAGGGCGAGATCA
AGCAGAGGCTGAAGCTGAAGGACGGCGGCCACTACGACGCTGAGGTCAAGACCACCTACAAGGCCAAGAA
GCCCGTGCAGCTGCCCGGCGCCTACAACGTCAACATCAAGTTGGACATCACCTCCCACAACGAGGACTAC
ACCATCGTGGAACAGTACGAACGCGCCGAGGGCCGCCACTCCACCGGCGGCATGGACGAGCTGTACAAGT
AAACCGGTAATCAACCTCTGGATTACAAAATTTGTGAAAGATTGACTGGTATTCTTAACTATGTTGCTCC
TTTTACGCTATGTGGATACGCTGCTTTAATGCCTTTGTATCATGCTATTGCTTCCCGTATGGCTTTCATT
TTCTCCTCCTTGTATAAATCCTGGTTGCTGTCTCTTTATGAGGAGTTGTGGCCCGTTGTCAGGCAACGTG
GCGTGGTGTGCACTGTGTTTGCTGACGCAACCCCCACTGGTTGGGGCATTGCCACCACCTGTCAGCTCCT
TTCCGGGACTTTCGCTTTCCCCCTCCCTATTGCCACGGCGGAACTCATCGCCGCCTGCCTTGCCCGCTGC
TGGACAGGGGCTCGGCTGTTGGGCACTGACAATTCCGTGGTGTTGTCGGGGAAGCTGACGTCCTTTCCAT
GGCTGCTCGCCTGTGTTGCCACCTGGATTCTGCGCGGGACGTCCTTCTGCTACGTCCCTTCGGCCCTCAA
TCCAGCGGACCTTCCTTCCCGCGGCCTGCTGCCGGCTCTGCGGCCTCTTCCGCGTCTTCGAGATCTGCCT
CGACTGTGCCTTCTAGTTGCCAGCCATCTGTTGTTTGCCCCTCCCCCGTGCCTTCCTTGACCCTGGAAGG
TGCCACTCCCACTGTCCTTTCCTAATAAAATGAGGAAATTGCATCGCATTGTCTGAGTAGGTGTCATTCT
ATTCTGGGGGGTGGGGTGGGGCAGGACAGCAAGGGGGAGGATTGGGAAGACAATAGCAGGCATGCTGGGG
ACTCGAGTTAAGGGCGAATTCCCGATAAGGATCTTCCTAGAGCATGGCTACGTAGATAAGTAGCATGGCG
GGTTAATCATTAACTACAAGGAACCCCTAGTGATGGAGTTGGCCACTCCCTCTCTGCGCGCTCGCTCGCT
CACTGAGGCCGGGCGACCAAAGGTCGCCCGACGCCCGGGCTTTGCCCGGGCGGCCTCAGTGAGCGAGCGA
GCGCGCAGCCTTAATTAACCTAATTCACTGGCCGTCGTTTTACAACGTCGTGACTGGGAAAACCCTGGCG
TTACCCAACTTAATCGCCTTGCAGCACATCCCCCTTTCGCCAGCTGGCGTAATAGCGAAGAGGCCCGCAC
CGATCGCCCTTCCCAACAGTTGCGCAGCCTGAATGGCGAATGGG
[124 nt withheld, positions 4385-4508]
C
[91 nt withheld, positions 4510-4600]
A
[49 nt withheld, positions 4602-4650]
CCTTTGACGTTGGAGTCCACGTTCTTT
[37 nt withheld, positions 4678-4714]
ACCCTATCTCGGTCTATTCTTTTGATTTATAAGGGATTTTGCCGATTTCGGCCTATTGGTTAAAAAATGA
GCTGATTTAACAAAAATTTAACGCGAATTTTAACAAAATATTAACGCTTACAATTTAGGTGGCACTTTTC
GGGGAAATGTGCGCGGAACCCCTATTTGTTTATTTTTCTAAATACATTCAAATATGTATCCGCTCATGAG
ACAATAACCCTGATAAATGCTTCAATAATATTGAAAAAGGAAGAGTATGAGTATTCAACATTTCCGTGTC
GCCCTTATTCCCTTTTTTGCGGCATTTTGCCTTCCTGTTTTTGCTCACCCAGAAACGCTGGTGAAAGTAA
AAGATGCTGAAGATCAGTTGGGTGCACGAGTGGGTTACATCGAACTGGATCTCAACAGCGGTAAGATCCT
TGAGAGTTTTCGCCCCGAAGAACGTTTTCCAATGATGAGCACTTTTAAAGTTCTGCTATGTGGCGCGGTA
TTATCCCGTATTGACGCCGGGCAAGAGCAACTCGGTCGCCGCATACACTATTCTCAGAATGACTTGGTTG
AGTACTCACCAGTCACAGAAAAGCATCTTACGGATGGCATGACAGTAAGAGAATTATGCAGTGCTGCCAT
AACCATGAGTGATAACACTGCGGCCAACTTACTTCTGACAACGATCGGAGGACCGAAGGAGCTAACCGCT
TTTTTGCACAACATGGGGGATCATGTAACTCGCCTTGATCGTTGGGAACCGGAGCTGAATGAAGCCATAC
CAAACGACGAGCGTGACACCACGATGCCTGTAGCAATGGCAACAACGTTGCGCAAACTATTAACTGGCGA
ACTACTTACTCTAGCTTCCCGGCAACAATTAATAGACTGGATGGAGGCGGATAAAGTTGCAGGACCACTT
CTGCGCTCGGCCCTTCCGGCTGGCTGGTTTATTGCTGATAAATCTGGAGCCGGTGAGCGTGGGTCTCGCG
GTATCATTGCAGCACTGGGGCCAGATGGTAAGCCCTCCCGTATCGTAGTTATCTACACGACGGGGAGTCA
GGCAACTATGGATGAACGAAATAGACAGATCGCTGAGATAGGTGCCTCACTGATTAAGCATTGGTAACTG
TCAGACCAAGTTTACTCATATATACTTTAGATTGATTTAAAACTTCATTTTTAATTTAAAAGGATCTAGG
TGAAGATCCTTTTTGATAATCTCATGACCAAAATCCCTTAACGTGAGTTTTCGTTCCACTGAGCGTCAGA
CCCCGTAGAAAAGATCAAAGGATCTTCTTGAGATCCTTTTTTTCTGCGCGTAATCTGCTGCTTGCAAACA
AAAAAACCACCGCTACCAGCGGTGGTTTGTTTGCCGGATCAAGAGCTACCAACTCTTTTTCCGAAGGTAA
CTGGCTTCAGCAGAGCGCAGATACCAAATACTGTTCTTCTAGTGTAGCCGTAGTTAGGCCACCACTTCAA
GAACTCTGTAGCACCGCCTACATACCTCGCTCTGCTAATCCTGTTACCAGTGGCTGCTGCCAGTGGCGAT
AAGTCGTGTCTTACCGGGTTGGACTCAAGACGATAGTTACCGGATAAGGCGCAGCGGTCGGGCTGAACGG
GGGGTTCGTGCACACAGCCCAGCTTGGAGCGAACGACCTACACCGAACTGAGATACCTACAGCGTGAGCT
ATGAGAAAGCGCCACGCTTCCCGAAGGGAGAAAGGCGGACAGGTATCCGGTAAGCGGCAGGGTCGGAACA
GGAGAGCGCACGAGGGAGCTTCCAGGGGGAAACGCCTGGTATCTTTATAGTCCTGTCGGGTTTCGCCACC
TCTGACTTGAGCGTCGATTTTTGTGATGCTCGTCAGGGGGGCGGAGCCTATGGAAAAACGCCAGCAACGC
GGCCTTTTTACGGTTCCTGGCCTTTTGCTGGCCTTTTGCTCACATGTTCTTTCCTGCGTTATCCCCTGAT
TCTGTGGATAACCGTATTACCGCCTTTGAGTGAGCTGATACCGCTCGCCGCAGCCGAACGACCGAGCGCA
GCGAGTCAGTGAGCGAGGAAGCGGAAGAGCGCCCAATACGCAAACCGCCTCTCCCC
Features (pLannotate 1.2.2; 14 found; start..end, strand, type, name):
     78..99      +  protein_bind   CAP binding site: CAP binding activates transcription in the presence of cAMP. E. coli catabolite activator protein
    114..144     +  promoter       lac promoter: promoter for the E. coli lac operon
    152..168     +  protein_bind   lac operator: The lac repressor binds to the lac operator to inhibit transcription in E. coli. This inhibition can be relieved by adding lactose or isopropyl-β-D-thiogalactopyranoside (IPTG). lac repressor encoded by lacI
    229..359     -  repeat_region  AAV2 ITR (fragment): inverted terminal repeat of adeno-associated virus serotype 2 inverted
   2512..3219    +  CDS            mCherry: mCherry is a basic (constitutively fluorescent) red fluorescent protein published in 2004, derived from Discosoma sp.. It is reported to be a very rapidly-maturing monomer with low acid sensitivity.
   3229..3770    +  misc_feature   WPRE (fragment): woodchuck hepatitis virus posttranscriptional regulatory element
   3784..3991    +  polyA_signal   bGH poly(A) signal: bovine growth hormone polyadenylation signal
   4079..4209    +  repeat_region  AAV2 ITR (fragment): inverted terminal repeat of adeno-associated virus serotype 2 inverted
   4223..4380    +  CDS            lacZα (fragment): LacZα fragment of β-galactosidase; lacZ fragment
   4385..4813    +  rep_origin     f1 ori (sequence partly withheld): f1 bacteriophage origin of replication; arrow indicates direction of (+) strand synthesis
   4866..4970    +  promoter       AmpR promoter: bla
   4971..5831    +  CDS            AmpR: β-lactamase; bla; confers resistance to ampicillin, carbenicillin, and related antibiotics
   6002..6590    +  rep_origin     ori: high-copy-number ColE1/pMB1/pBR322/pUC origin of replication
   6773..65      +  CDS            lacI (fragment) (across the origin): lac repressor; lacI; The lac repressor binds to the lac operator to inhibit transcription in E. coli. This inhibition can be relieved by adding lactose or isopropyl-β-D-thiogalactopyranoside (IPTG).
