[The description below was written by a language model from this plasmid's Addgene catalogue record and pLannotate feature annotations shown in this document.]
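Description:
AAV-hRedOpsin-mCherry is an adeno-associated virus transfer plasmid built on the AAV-MCS8 backbone and intended for mammalian expression, specifically for labelling photoreceptors with a red fluorescent reporter. It is propagated in E. coli through a high-copy ColE1/pUC-type origin and selected with ampicillin via the β-lactamase gene and its native promoter. An f1 phage origin is also present, along with leftover cloning-vector elements outside the viral cassette (lac promoter and operator, CAP binding site, and lacZα and lacI fragments) that play no part in the payload. The record lists a recombination-deficient growth strain, consistent with the usual need to keep ITR repeats stable.

The packaged genome is bounded by two AAV2 inverted terminal repeats, annotated as fragments, which provide the signals for replication and encapsidation when rep, cap and helper functions are supplied in trans. Between them, the catalogue entry states that a human red opsin promoter drives the synthetic mCherry coding sequence, which was cloned between NotI and AgeI sites. The feature table does not annotate this promoter, but a roughly 2.1 kb unannotated stretch between the upstream ITR and mCherry is where it would be expected to lie. Downstream of mCherry, a WPRE fragment enhances transcript stability and expression, and a bovine growth hormone polyadenylation signal terminates the message.

The stated purpose is mCherry expression in photoreceptors. The associated publication concerns gene therapy for cone survival in mouse models of retinitis pigmentosa, so a role as a fluorescent marker or control vector for transduced cells is plausible, though the record does not spell this out. The sequenced record is 6,800 nt, close to the listed total of 6,789 bp.
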