Addgene plasmid #164426: AAV-hRedOpsin-mCherry
Purpose: AAV plasmid expressing mCherry in photoreceptors
Depositing lab: Connie Cepko. Depositing organization: Harvard Medical School. Publication: Soluble CX3CL1 gene therapy improves cone survival and function in mouse models of retinitis pigmentosa. Wang SK, Xue Y, Rana P, Hong CM, Cepko CL. Proc Natl Acad Sci U S A. 2019 May 14;116(20):10140-10149. doi: 10.1073/pnas.1901787116. Epub 2019 Apr 29. PubMed 31036641.
Backbone
  Vector backbone: AAV-MCS8
  Backbone manufacturer: Jeng-Shin Lee, Harvard University
  Backbone size w/o insert (bp): 6062
  Total vector size (bp): 6789
  Vector type: Mammalian Expression, AAV
Growth in bacteria
  Bacterial resistance: Ampicillin, 100 μg/mL
  Growth temperature: 37°C
  Growth strain: NEB Stable
  Copy number: Unknown
Gene/Insert
  Gene/Insert name: mCherry
  Species: Synthetic
  Insert size (bp): 728
  Promoter: human red opsin
  Cloning method: Restriction Enzyme; 5′ cloning site NotI (not destroyed); 3′ cloning site AgeI (not destroyed)
  Sequencing primers: 5′ tctacaaggtgaagctgcgc; 3′ tccgctggattgagggccgaa
Terms and licenses: Academic/Nonprofit Terms; Industry Terms: Not Available to Industry
How to cite: AAV-hRedOpsin-mCherry was a gift from Connie Cepko (Addgene plasmid # 164426 ; http://n2t.net/addgene:164426 ; RRID:Addgene_164426)
